Addgene plasmid #56378: Clover2-H2B-C-10
Purpose: Localization: Nucleus/Histones, Excitation: 505, Emission: 515
Depositing lab: Michael Davidson.
Backbone
  Vector backbone: Clover2-C1
  Backbone size w/o insert (bp): 4750
  Vector type: Mammalian Expression
  Selectable markers: Neomycin (select with G418)
Growth in bacteria
  Bacterial resistance: Kanamycin, 50 μg/mL
  Growth temperature: 37°C
  Growth strain: DH5alpha
  Copy number: High Copy
Gene/Insert
  Gene/Insert name: H2B (alt names: Human Histone H2B; NM_021058.3)
  Species: H. sapiens (human)
  Mutation: D26G and V119I in H2B
  Entrez Gene: H2BC11 (a.k.a. H2B/r, H2BFR, H2BJ, HIST1H2BJ)
  Promoter: CMV
  Tag / fusion protein: Clover2 (N terminal on backbone)
  Cloning method: Unknown
  Sequencing primers: 5′ CMV-F; 3′ SV40pA-R
Terms and licenses: Academic/Nonprofit Terms; Industry Terms
Depositor comments: . Excitation = 505; Emission = 515
How to cite: Clover2-H2B-C-10 was a gift from Michael Davidson (Addgene plasmid # 56378 ; http://n2t.net/addgene:56378 ; RRID:Addgene_56378)
