[The description below was written by a language model from this plasmid's Addgene catalogue record.]
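Description:
Clover2-H2B-C-10 is a mammalian expression plasmid built on the Clover2-C1 backbone (about 4.75 kb without the insert), a C1-style fluorescent protein fusion vector in which the gene of interest is placed downstream of the fluorescent protein coding sequence. It is propagated in E. coli as a high-copy plasmid under kanamycin selection, and it carries a neomycin resistance marker that allows G418 selection of stably transfected mammalian cells. No feature table accompanies the record, so the origin of replication and the exact arrangement of the resistance cassette are not stated. The use of an SV40 polyA reverse sequencing primer suggests that an SV40 polyadenylation signal follows the expression cassette.

The payload is human histone H2B (the H2BC11/HIST1H2BJ gene) expressed from the CMV promoter as a fusion with Clover2, a green fluorescent protein with recorded excitation at 505 nm and emission at 515 nm. Clover2 sits at the N terminus of the fusion, contributed by the backbone, so the histone forms the C-terminal portion. The "10" in the name may refer to the length of the linker between the two parts, but the record does not confirm this. The H2B insert carries two amino acid substitutions relative to the reference sequence, D26G and V119I. Because H2B is a core nucleosome component, the fusion is incorporated into chromatin. The construct therefore serves as a localization marker for the nucleus and histones, which fits the stated purpose, and is suited to fluorescence imaging of nuclei and chromatin in transfected mammalian cells. The cloning method used to insert H2B is not recorded.
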