>Addgene plasmid #56378 | Clover2-H2B-C-10 | depositor partial sequence | sequence record 87273 | insert sequence
ATCCGCTAGCGCTACCGGTCGCCACCATGGTGAGCAAGGGCGAGGAGCTGTTCACCGGGGTGGTGCCCAT
CCTGGTCGAGCTGGACGGCGACGTAAACGGCCACAAGTTCAGCGTCCGCGGCGAGGGCGAGGGCGATGCC
ACCAACGGCAAGCTGACCCTGAAGTTCATCTGCACCACCGGCAAGCTGCCCGTGCCCTGGCCCACCCTCG
TGACCACCTTCGGCTACGGCGTGGCCTGCTTCAGCCGCTACCCCGACCACATGAAGCAGCACGACTTCTT
CAAGTCCGCCATGCCCGAAGGCTACGTCCAGGAGCGCACCATCTCTTTCAAGGACGACGGTACCTACAAG
ACCCGCGCCGAGGTGAAGTTCGAGGGCGACACCCTGGTGAACCGCATCGAGCTGAAGGGCATCGACTTCA
AGGAGGACGGCAACATCCTGGGGCACAAGCTGGAGTACAACTTCAACAGCCACTACGTCTATATCACGGC
CGACAAGCAGAAGAACAGCATCAAGGCTAACTTCAAGATCCGCCACAACGTTGAGGACGGCAGCGTGCAG
CTCGCCGACCACTACCAGCAGAACACCCCCATCGGCGACGGCCCCGTGCTGCTGCCCGACAACCACTACC
TGAGCCATCAGTCCGCCCTGAGCAAAGACCCCAACGAGAAGCGCGATCACATGGTCCTGCTGGAGTTCGT
GACCGCCGCCGGGATCACTCTCGGCATGGACGAGCTGTACAAGTCCGGACTCAGATCTGGAGGCTCCGGA
GGCCCAGAGCCAGCGAAGTCTGCTCCCGCCCCGAAAAAGGGCTCCAAGAAGGCGGTGACTAAGGCGCAGA
AGAAAGGCGGCAAGAAGCGCAAGCGCAGCCGCAAGGAGAGCTATTCCATCTATGTGTACAAGGTTCTGAA
GCAGGTCCACCCTGACACCGGCATTTCGTCCAAGGCCATGGGCATCATGAATTCGTTTGTGAACGACATT
TTCGAGCGCATCGCAGGTGAGGCTTCCCGCCTGGCGCATTACAACAAGCGCTCGACCATCACCTCCAGGG
AGATCCAGACGGCCGTGCGCCTGCTGCTGCCTGGGGAGTTGGCCAAGCACGCCGTGTCCGAGGGTACTAA
GGCCATCACCAAGTACACCAGCGCTAAGTAAGGATCCACCGGATCTAGATAACTGATCATAATCAGCCAT
ACC
