>Addgene plasmid #56378 | Clover2-H2B-C-10 | addgene partial sequence | sequence record 108898 | SV40pA-R 5'-GAAATTTGTGATGCTATTGC-3'
AGTTAACAACAACAATTGCATTCATTTTATGTTTCAGGTTCAGGGGGAGGTGTGGGAGGTTTTTTAAAGC
AAGTAAAACCTCTACAAATGTGGTATGGCTGATTATGATCAGTTATCTAGATCCGGTGGATCCTTACTTA
GCGCTGGTGTACTTGGTGATGGCCTTAGTACCCTCGGACACGGCGTGCTTGGCCAACTCCCCAGGCAGCA
GCAGGCGCACGGCCGTCTGGATCTCCCTGGAGGTGATGGTCGAGCGCTTGTTGTAATGCGCCAGGCGGGA
AGCCTCACCTGCGATGCGCTCGAAAATGTCGTTCACAAACGAATTCATGATGCCCATGGCCTTGGACGAA
ATGCCGGTGTCAGGGTGGACCTGCTTCAGAACCTTGTACACATAGATGGAATAGCTCTCCTTGCGGCTGC
GCTTGCGCTTCTTGCCGCCTTTCTTCTGCGCCTTAGTCACCGCCTTCTTGGAGCCCTTTTTCGGGGCGGG
AGCAGACTTCGCTGGCTCTGGGCCTCCGGAGCCTCCAGATCTGAGTCCGGACTTGTACAGCTCGTCCATG
CCGAGAGTGATCCCGGCGGCGGTCACGAACTCCAGCAGGACCATGTGATCGCGCTTCTCGTTGGGGTCTT
TGCTCAGGGCGGACTGATGGCTCAGGTAGTGGTTGTCGGGCAGCAGCACGGGGCCGTCGCCGATGGGGGT
GTTCTGCTGGTAGTGGTCGGCGAGCTGCACGCTGCCGTCCTCAACGTTGTGGCGGATCTTGAAGTTAGCC
TTGATGCTGTTCTTCTGCTT
